Addgene plasmid #133402: BII-CMV-AfmW3A
Purpose: Piggybac vector for constitutive expression of Afamin + Wnt3a for production of conditioned media in HEK293T cells
Depositing lab: Blair Madison. Depositing organization: Washington University in Saint Louis. Publication: The oncogenic function of PLAGL2 is mediated via ASCL2 and IGF2 and a Wnt-independent mechanism in colorectal cancer. Fischer AD, Veronese-Paniagua DA, Swaminathan S, Kashima H, Rubin DC, Madison BB. Am J Physiol Gastrointest Liver Physiol. 2023 Jun 13. doi: 10.1152/ajpgi.00058.2022. PubMed 37310750.
Backbone
  Vector backbone: N/A
  Backbone manufacturer: Madison Lab
  Vector type: Mammalian Expression
  Selectable markers: Puromycin
Growth in bacteria
  Bacterial resistance: Ampicillin, 100 μg/mL
  Growth temperature: 37°C
  Growth strain: DH5alpha
  Copy number: High Copy
Gene/Insert
  Cloning method: Restriction Enzyme; 5′ cloning site Unknown (unknown if destroyed)
Terms and licenses: Academic/Nonprofit Terms; Industry Terms: Not Available to Industry
Depositor comments: Please visit https://doi.org/10.1101/2020.10.14.339531 for bioRxiv preprint.
How to cite: BII-CMV-AfmW3A was a gift from Blair Madison (Addgene plasmid # 133402 ; http://n2t.net/addgene:133402 ; RRID:Addgene_133402)
