[The description below was written by a language model from this plasmid's Addgene catalogue record and pLannotate feature annotations shown in this document.]
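Description:
BII-CMV-AfmW3A is a 10.4 kb piggyBac transposon plasmid for constitutive mammalian expression of Afamin together with Wnt3a, built on an in-house backbone whose name is not given in the record. The bacterial portion looks pBluescript-like: a high-copy ColE1/pUC origin, an ampicillin resistance gene with its own promoter, an f1 origin, and remnants of the lac promoter/operator, lacZα and multiple cloning site. The piggyBac terminal repeats implied by the stated purpose were not picked up by the automated annotation, so their positions cannot be given from the feature table. Short fragments matching the lambda phage portal protein gene sit on either side of the expression cassette and are probably stuffer or spacer DNA rather than functional elements.

The payload is a single transcription unit driven by the human CMV immediate early enhancer and promoter. It encodes mouse Afamin (Afm), followed by a T2A peptide and human WNT3A, so the two secreted proteins are produced as separate polypeptides from one open reading frame. Afamin is a serum carrier that keeps lipidated Wnt ligands soluble and active, which explains the pairing. Downstream, an EMCV IRES directs translation of puromycin N-acetyltransferase from the same mRNA, linking drug resistance to transgene expression. A WPRE then enhances transcript expression. An SV40 poly(A) signal is annotated after it, although on the opposite strand.

According to the record, the plasmid is used to produce Afamin/Wnt3a conditioned medium from HEK293T cells. With a piggyBac transposase, the cassette would integrate into the genome, and puromycin selection would yield stable producer cells.
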