Features (pLannotate 1.2.2; 22 found; start..end, strand, type, name):
      1..31      +  promoter       lac promoter: promoter for the E. coli lac operon
     39..55      +  protein_bind   lac operator: The lac repressor binds to the lac operator to inhibit transcription in E. coli. This inhibition can be relieved by adding lactose or isopropyl-β-D-thiogalactopyranoside (IPTG). lac repressor encoded by lacI
     93..560     -  CDS            B (fragment): PORTL_LAMBD - Experimental evidence at protein level: Swiss-Prot protein existence level 1. Forms the portal vertex of the capsid (PubMed:6228056, PubMed:6232391). This portal plays critical roles in head assembly, genome packaging, neck/tail attachment, and genome ejection (Probable). The portal protein multimerizes as a single ring-shaped homododecamer arranged around a central channel (PubMed:6232391). Binds to the terminase subunits to form the packaging machine (PubMed:7799432). From Escherichia phage lambda (Bacteriophage lambda).
    909..929     -  misc_feature   MCS (fragment): pBluescript multiple cloning site
   1237..1540    +  enhancer       CMV enhancer: human cytomegalovirus immediate early enhancer
   1541..1744    +  promoter       CMV promoter: human cytomegalovirus (CMV) immediate early promoter
   1828..3651    +  CDS            Afm: AFAM_MOUSE - Experimental evidence at protein level: Swiss-Prot protein existence level 1. Functions as carrier for hydrophobic molecules in body fluids. Essential for the solubility and activity of lipidated Wnt family members, including WNT1, WNT2B, WNT3, WNT3A, WNT5A, WNT7A, WNT7B, WNT8, WNT9A, WNT9B, WNT10A and WNT10B. Binds vitamin E. May transport vitamin E in body fluids under conditions where the lipoprotein system is not sufficient. May be involved in the transport of vitamin E across the blood-brain barrier. From Mus musculus (Mouse).
   3667..3719    +  CDS            T2A (fragment): 2A peptide from Thosea asigna virus capsid protein Eukaryotic ribosomes fail to insert a peptide bond between the Gly and Pro residues, yielding separate polypeptides.
   3727..4782    +  CDS            WNT3A: WNT3A_HUMAN - Experimental evidence at protein level: Swiss-Prot protein existence level 1. Ligand for members of the frizzled family of seven transmembrane receptors (Probable). Functions in the canonical Wnt signaling pathway that results in activation of transcription factors of the TCF/LEF family (PubMed:20093360, PubMed:21244856, PubMed:24841207, PubMed:26902720). Required for normal embryonic mesoderm development and formation of caudal somites. Required for normal morphogenesis of the developing neural tube (By similarity). Mediates self-renewal of the stem cells at the bottom on intest
   4821..5393    +  misc_feature   IRES: internal ribosome entry site (IRES) of the encephalomyocarditis virus (EMCV)
   5402..5998    +  CDS            PuroR: puromycin N-acetyltransferase; pac from Streptomyces alboniger; confers resistance to puromycin
   6025..6613    +  misc_feature   WPRE: woodchuck hepatitis virus posttranscriptional regulatory element
   6643..6777    -  polyA_signal   SV40 poly(A) signal: SV40 polyadenylation signal
   6800..6883    -  CDS            large T antigen (fragment): large T antigen from SV40 (simian virus 40)
   7625..7744    -  CDS            B (fragment): PORTL_LAMBD - Experimental evidence at protein level: Swiss-Prot protein existence level 1. Forms the portal vertex of the capsid (PubMed:6228056, PubMed:6232391). This portal plays critical roles in head assembly, genome packaging, neck/tail attachment, and genome ejection (Probable). The portal protein multimerizes as a single ring-shaped homododecamer arranged around a central channel (PubMed:6232391). Binds to the terminase subunits to form the packaging machine (PubMed:7799432). From Escherichia phage lambda (Bacteriophage lambda).
   7746..7901    +  CDS            lacZα (fragment): LacZα fragment of β-galactosidase; lacZ fragment
   7906..8334    +  rep_origin     f1 ori (sequence partly withheld): f1 bacteriophage origin of replication; arrow indicates direction of (+) strand synthesis
   8387..8491    +  promoter       AmpR promoter: bla
   8492..9352    +  CDS            AmpR: β-lactamase; bla; confers resistance to ampicillin, carbenicillin, and related antibiotics
   9523..10111   +  rep_origin     ori: high-copy-number ColE1/pMB1/pBR322/pUC origin of replication
  10294..10386   +  CDS            lacI (fragment): lac repressor; lacI; The lac repressor binds to the lac operator to inhibit transcription in E. coli. This inhibition can be relieved by adding lactose or isopropyl-β-D-thiogalactopyranoside (IPTG).
  10399..10420   +  protein_bind   CAP binding site: CAP binding activates transcription in the presence of cAMP. E. coli catabolite activator protein
>Addgene plasmid #133402 | BII-CMV-AfmW3A | addgene full sequence | sequence record 267553 | Addgene NGS Result
TTTACACTTTATGCTTCCGGCTCGTATGTTGTGTGGAATTGTGAGCGGATAACAATTTCACACAGGAAAC
AGCTATGACCATGATTACGCCAAGCGCGCCCGCCGGGTAACTCACGGGGTATCCATGTCCATTTCTGCGG
CATCCAGCCAGGATACCCGTCCTCGCTGACGTAATATCCCAGCGCCGCACCGCTGTCATTAATCTGCACA
CCGGCACGGCAGTTCCGGCTGTCGCCGGTATTGTTCGGGTTGCTGATGCGCTTCGGGCTGACCATCCGGA
ACTGTGTCCGGAAAAGCCGCGACGAACTGGTATCCCAGGTGGCCTGAACGAACAGTTCACCGTTAAAGGC
GTGCATGGCCACACCTTCCCGAATCATCATGGTAAACGTGCGTTTTCGCTCAACGTCAATGCAGCAGCAG
TCATCCTCGGCAAACTCTTTCCATGCCGCTTCAACCTCGCGGGAAAAGGCACGGGCTTCTTCCTCCCCGA
TGCCCAGATAGCGCCAGCTTGGGCGATGACTGAGCCGGAAAAAAGACCCGACGATATGATCCTGATGCAG
CTAGATTAACCCTAGAAAGATAGTCTGCGTAAAATTGACGCATGCATTCTTGAAATATTGCTCTCTCTTT
CTAAATAGCGCGAATCCGTCGCTGTGCATTTAGGACATCTCAGTCGCCGCTTGGAGCTCCCGTGAGGCGT
GCTTGTCAATGCGGTAAGTGTCACTGATTTTGAACTATAACGACCGCGTGAGTCAAAATGACGCATGATT
ATCTTTTACGTGACTTTTAAGATTTAACTCATACGATAATTATATTGTTATTTCATGTTCTACTTACGTG
ATAACTTATTATATATATATTTTCTTGTTATAGATCTGTGGAATGTGTGCTAGCATTAGTTATTAATAGG
GGATCCACTAGTTCTAGAGGGACAGCCCCCCCCCAAAGCCCCCAGGGATGTAATTACGTCCCTCCCCCGC
TAGGGGGCAGCAGCGAGCCGCCCGGGGCTCCGCTCCGGTCCGGCGCTCCCCCCGCATCCCCGAGCCGGCA
GCGTGCGGGGACAGCCCGGGCACGGGGAAGGTGGCACGGGATCGCTTTCCTCTGAACGCTTCTCGCTGCT
CTTTGAGCCTGCAGACACCTGGGGGGATACGGGGAAAAGGCCTCCAAGGCCTGCAGGAGTTATTAATAGT
AATCAATTACGGGGTCATTAGTTCATAGCCCATATATGGAGTTCCGCGTTACATAACTTACGGTAAATGG
CCCGCCTGGCTGACCGCCCAACGACCCCCGCCCATTGACGTCAATAATGACGTATGTTCCCATAGTAACG
CCAATAGGGACTTTCCATTGACGTCAATGGGTGGAGTATTTACGGTAAACTGCCCACTTGGCAGTACATC
AAGTGTATCATATGCCAAGTACGCCCCCTATTGACGTCAATGACGGTAAATGGCCCGCCTGGCATTATGC
CCAGTACATGACCTTATGGGACTTTCCTACTTGGCAGTACATCTACGTATTAGTCATCGCTATTACCATG
GTGATGCGGTTTTGGCAGTACATCAATGGGCGTGGATAGCGGTTTGACTCACGGGGATTTCCAAGTCTCC
ACCCCATTGACGTCAATGGGAGTTTGTTTTGGCACCAAAATCAACGGGACTTTCCAAAATGTCGTAACAA
CTCCGCCCCATTGACGCAAATGGGCGGTAGGCGTGTACGGTGGGAGGTCTATATAAGCAGAGCTCGTTTA
GTGAACCGTCAGATCGCCTGGAGACGCCATCCACGCTGTTTTGACCTCCATAGAAGACACCCACTAGTCT
GGCCACCATGAGACACTTAAAACTTACAGGTTTTATTTTTTTCCTGTTGCCTTTGACTGAATCCCTAGCC
CTACCCACAAAGCCTCAGGACGTAGATCATTTCAATGCTACCCAGAAATTCATAGATGAGAACACGACAT
ACCTGGCCATCATCGCGTTTTCCCAGTATGTCCAGGAAGCATCCTTTGATGAGGTGGAAACGCTGGTGAA
AGTCATGCTGGATTACAGGGATAGGTGCTGGGCTGACAACACACTTCCAGAGTGTTCAAAGACAGCTAAT
GACGCTATCCAGGACATGTTATGTGACATGGAGGGACTGCCGCAGAAGCACAACTTTTCTCATTGCTGCG
GGAAAGCCGGCTTTCCAAGAAGACTCTGTTTCTTCTACAACAAGAAAGCTAATGTAGGATTCTTGCCCCC
TTTCCCCACTCTGGATCCAGAAGAGAAATGCCAAGCTTATAAAAATAACAGTGAATCTTTTCTACACCTC
TATATGTATGAGGTTGCCAGAAGGAACCCCTTTGTCTTCGCCCCCGTTCTTCTAGCCGTGGCTGCTTGGT
TTGAGGAGGCAGCGACCACATGTTGTGAACAGCAACAGAAAGCCACCTGCTTTCAAGCCAAGGCAGCTCC
CATCACACAATATTTAAAAGCATCATCTTCTTATCAAAGAAATGTTTGTGGAGCCCTTATAAAGTTTGGA
CCCAAGGTCTTAAACTCTATAAACGTTGCTGTATTCAGTAAAAAATTCCCCAAGATTGGATTTAAGGACC
TTACCACCCTCTTAGAAGATGTTTCTTCCATGTATGAAGGATGCTGTGAAGGAGATGTTGTGCACTGCAT
CCGAAGCCAGAGCCAGGTTGTGAACCATATTTGTTCAAAACAAGATTCCATCTCAAGTAAAATCAAAGTG
TGCTGCGAAAAGAAGACCCTAGAACGTGAAGCCTGTATAATTAATGCAAATAAAGACGACAGACCGGAGG
GCTTATCTCTCAGAGAAGCCAAATTCACTGAGAGCGAAAATGTGTGTCAAGAACGAGATTCTGACCCGGA
CAAGTTCTTTGCTGAGTTTATTTATGAATACTCCAGGAGACATCCTGACCTGTCTACACCAGAGCTCCTA
AGAATTACTAAAGTGTATATGGACTTCTTAGAAGACTGCTGCAGCAGAGAAAACCCAGCAGGTTGTTACC
GCCATGTGGAGGATAAATTCAATGAGACAACTCAGCGAAGCCTTGCAATGGTGCAGCAGGAGTGCAAACA
GTTCCAGGAGCTGGGGAAGGACACTCTGCAGCGCCATTTCCTTGTCAAGTTCACCAAGGCAGCCCCTCAG
CTCCCCATGGAAGAACTGGTCTCCCTTAGTAAGGAAATGGTGGCAGCTCTGACAACCTGTTGCACTCTCA
GTGACGAGTTCGCCTGCGTTGACAACTTGGCAGATTTAGTTCTTGGAGAGTTATGTGGGGTAAATACAAA
TCGAACTATCAATCCTGCTGTGGATCACTGCTGCAAAACAGACTTCGCCTTCAGAAGACACTGCTTTGAG
CATCTGAAAGCTGATACAACGTATGAGCTCCCATCAGTCTCCGCACTTGTATCTGCTTTGCATACAGACT
GGTGTCAGCCTCGTAAGGAGGACCTTCAGAATAAGAAACACAGGTTTCTGGTCAACTTGGTGAAGTGGAT
GCCAGGGATCACGGATGAGGAGTGGCTGTGCTTGTTCACAAAGTTCACTGCTGCCAGGGAGGAGTGCAGC
GAAGTGCAGGAGCCTGAGTCCTGTTTCAGTCCAGAGAGTTCAAAAACTGGTGACGAAAGTCAAGCTACAG
AGAAACAAAGAAGCCTTGGCTCCGGCGAGGGCAGGGGAAGTCTTCTAACATGCGGGGACGTGGAGGAAAA
TCCCGGCCCACTCGGCATGGCCCCACTCGGATACTTCTTACTCCTCTGCAGCCTGAAGCAGGCTCTGGGC
AGCTACCCGATCTGGTGGTCGCTGGCTGTTGGGCCACAGTATTCCTCCCTGGGCTCGCAGCCCATCCTGT
GTGCCAGCATCCCGGGCCTGGTCCCCAAGCAGCTCCGCTTCTGCAGGAACTACGTGGAGATCATGCCCAG
CGTGGCCGAGGGCATCAAGATTGGCATCCAGGAGTGCCAGCACCAGTTCCGCGGCCGCCGGTGGAACTGC
ACCACCGTCCACGACAGCCTGGCCATCTTCGGGCCCGTGCTGGACAAAGCTACCAGGGAGTCGGCCTTTG
TCCACGCCATTGCCTCAGCCGGTGTGGCCTTTGCAGTGACACGCTCATGTGCAGAAGGCACGGCCGCCAT
CTGTGGCTGCAGCAGCCGCCACCAGGGCTCACCAGGCAAGGGCTGGAAGTGGGGTGGCTGTAGCGAGGAC
ATCGAGTTTGGTGGGATGGTGTCTCGGGAGTTCGCCGACGCCCGGGAGAACCGGCCAGATGCCCGCTCAG
CCATGAACCGCCACAACAACGAGGCTGGGCGCCAGGCCATCGCCAGCCACATGCACCTCAAGTGCAAGTG
CCACGGGCTGTCGGGCAGCTGCGAGGTGAAGACATGCTGGTGGTCGCAACCCGACTTCCGCGCCATCGGT
GACTTCCTCAAGGACAAGTACGACAGCGCCTCGGAGATGGTGGTGGAGAAGCACCGGGAGTCCCGCGGCT
GGGTGGAGACCCTGCGGCCGCGCTACACCTACTTCAAGGTGCCCACGGAGCGCGACCTGGTCTACTACGA
GGCCTCGCCCAACTTCTGCGAGCCCAACCCTGAGACGGGCTCCTTCGGCACGCGCGACCGCACCTGCAAC
GTCAGCTCGCACGGCATCGACGGCTGCGACCTGCTGTGCTGCGGCCGCGGCCACAACGCGCGAGCGGAGC
GGCGCCGGGAGAAGTGCCGCTGCGTGTTCCACTGGTGCTGCTACGTCAGCTGCCAGGAGTGCACGCGCGT
CTACGACGTGCACACCTGCAAGTGACCACTGAAATGGACAAGTAGCGGCCGCAAATTCCGCCCCTCTCCC
TCCCCCCCCCCTAACGTTACTGGCCGAAGCCGCTTGGAATAAGGCCGGTGTGCGTTTGTCTATATGTTAT
TTTCCACCATATTGCCGTCTTTTGGCAATGTGAGGGCCCGGAAACCTGGCCCTGTCTTCTTGACGAGCAT
TCCTAGGGGTCTTTCCCCTCTCGCCAAAGGAATGCAAGGTCTGTTGAATGTCGTGAAGGAAGCAGTTCCT
CTGGAAGCTTCTTGAAGACAAACAACGTCTGTAGCGACCCTTTGCAGGCAGCGGAACCCCCCACCTGGCG
ACAGGTGCCTCTGCGGCCAAAAGCCACGTGTATAAGATACACCTGCAAAGGCGGCACAACCCCAGTGCCA
CGTTGTGAGTTGGATAGTTGTGGAAAGAGTCAAATGGCTCTCCTCAAGCGTATTCAACAAGGGGCTGAAG
GATGCCCAGAAGGTACCCCATTGTATGGGATCTGATCTGGGGCCTCGGTGCACATGCTTTACATGTGTTT
AGTCGAGGTTAAAAAAACGTCTAGGCCCCCCGAACCACGGGGACGTGGTTTTCCTTTGAAAAACACGATA
ATACCATGGCCACCGAGTACAAGCCCACGGTGCGCCTCGCCACCCGCGACGACGTCCCCCGGGCCGTACG
CACCCTCGCCGCCGCGTTCGCCGACTACCCCGCCACGCGCCACACCGTCGACCCGGACCGCCACATCGAG
CGGGTCACCGAGCTGCAAGAACTCTTCCTCACGCGCGTCGGGCTCGACATCGGCAAGGTGTGGGTCGCGG
ACGACGGCGCCGCGGTGGCGGTCTGGACCACGCCGGAGAGCGTCGAAGCGGGGGCGGTGTTCGCCGAGAT
CGGCTCGCGCATGGCCGAGTTGAGCGGTTCCCGGCTGGCCGCGCAGCAACAGATGGAAGGCCTCCTGGCG
CCGCACCGGCCCAAGGAGCCCGCGTGGTTCCTGGCCACCGTCGGCGTCTCGCCCGACCACCAGGGCAAGG
GTCTGGGCAGCGCCGTCGTGCTCCCCGGAGTGGAGGCGGCCGAGCGCGCTGGGGTGCCCGCCTTCCTGGA
GACCTCCGCGCCCCGCAACCTCCCCTTCTACGAGCGGCTCGGCTTCACCGTCACCGCCGACGTCGAGGTG
CCCGAAGGACCGCGCACCTGGTGCATGACCCGCAAGCCCGGTGCCTGAGTTTGTTTGAATGACGCGTCTG
GAACAATCAACCTCTGGATTACAAAATTTGTGAAAGATTGACTGGTATTCTTAACTATGTTGCTCCTTTT
ACGCTATGTGGATACGCTGCTTTAATGCCTTTGTATCATGCTATTGCTTCCCGTATGGCTTTCATTTTCT
CCTCCTTGTATAAATCCTGGTTGCTGTCTCTTTATGAGGAGTTGTGGCCCGTTGTCAGGCAACGTGGCGT
GGTGTGCACTGTGTTTGCTGACGCAACCCCCACTGGTTGGGGCATTGCCACCACCTGTCAGCTCCTTTCC
GGGACTTTCGCTTTCCCCCTCCCTATTGCCACGGCGGAACTCATCGCCGCCTGCCTTGCCCGCTGCTGGA
CAGGGGCTCGGCTGTTGGGCACTGACAATTCCGTGGTGTTGTCGGGGAAGCTGACGTCCTTTCCATGGCT
GCTCGCCTGTGTTGCCACCTGGATTCTGCGCGGGACGTCCTTCTGCTACGTCCCTTCGGCCCTCAATCCA
GCGGACCTTCCTTCCCGCGGCCTGCTGCCGGCTCTGCGGCCTCTTCCGCGTCTTCGCCTTCGCCCTCAGA
CGAGTCGGATCTCCCTTTGGGCCGCCTCCCCGCCTGGAATTAATTCTGCAATCGATACTAGTGATCCAGA
CATGATAAGATACATTGATGAGTTTGGACAAACCACAACTAGAATGCAGTGAAAAAAATGCTTTATTTGT
GAAATTTGTGATGCTATTGCTTTATTTGTAACCATTATAAGCTGCAATAAACAAGTTAACAACAACAATT
GCATTCATTTTATGTTTCAGGTTCAGGGGGAGGTGTGGGAGGTTTTTTAAAGCAAGTAAAACCTCTACAA
ATGTGGTATGGCTGATTATGATCCTCTAGAGGGACAGCCCCCCCCCAAAGCCCCCAGGGATGTAATTACG
TCCCTCCCCCGCTAGGGGGCAGCAGCGAGCCGCCCGGGGCTCCGCTCCGGTCCGGCGCTCCCCCCGCATC
CCCGAGCCGGCAGCGTGCGGGGACAGCCCGGGCACGGGGAAGGTGGCACGGGATCGCTTTCCTCTGAACG
CTTCTCGCTGCTCTTTGAGCCTGCAGACACCTGGGGGGATACGGGGAAAAAGCCATACCAATGGAGCTCA
CGGGGACAGCCCCCCCCCAAAGCCCCCAGGGATGTAATTACGTCCCTCCCCCGCTAGGGGGCAGCAGCGA
GCCGCCCGGGGCTCCGCTCCGGTCCGGCGCTCCCCCCGCATCCCCGAGCCGGCAGCGTGCGGGGACAGCC
CGGGCACGGGGAAGGTGGCACGGGATCGCTTTCCTCTGAACGCTTCTCGCTGCTCTTTGAGCCTGCAGAC
ACCTGGGGGGATACGGGGAAAAAGAATTCGATAAAAGTTTTGTTACTTTATAGAAGAAATTTTGAGTTTT
TGTTTTTTTTAATAAATAAATAAACATAAATAAATTGTTTGTTGAATTTATTATTAGTATGTAAGTGTAA
ATATAATAAAACTTAATATCTATTCAAATTAATAAATAAACCTCGATATACAGACCGATAAAACACATGC
GTCAATTTTACACATGATTATCTTTAACGTACGTCACAATATGATTATCTTTCTAGGGTTAATCTAGCTG
CGTGTTCTGCAGCGTGTCGAGCATCTTCATCTGCTCCATCACGCTGTAAAACACATTTGCACCGCGAGTC
TGCCCGTCCTCCACGGGTTCAAAAACGTGAATGAACGAGGCGCGCTCACTGGCCGTCGTTTTACAACGTC
GTGACTGGGAAAACCCTGGCGTTACCCAACTTAATCGCCTTGCAGCACATCCCCCTTTCGCCAGCTGGCG
TAATAGCGAAGAGGCCCGCACCGATCGCCCTTCCCAACAGTTGCGCAGCCTGAATGGCGAATGGG
[124 nt withheld, positions 7906-8029]
C
[91 nt withheld, positions 8031-8121]
A
[49 nt withheld, positions 8123-8171]
CCTTTGACGTTGGAGTCCACGTTCTTT
[37 nt withheld, positions 8199-8235]
ACCCTATCTCGGTCTATTCTTTTGATTTATAAGGGATTTTGCCGATTTCGGCCTATTGGTTAAAAAATGA
GCTGATTTAACAAAAATTTAACGCGAATTTTAACAAAATATTAACGCTTACAATTTAGGTGGCACTTTTC
GGGGAAATGTGCGCGGAACCCCTATTTGTTTATTTTTCTAAATACATTCAAATATGTATCCGCTCATGAG
ACAATAACCCTGATAAATGCTTCAATAATATTGAAAAAGGAAGAGTATGAGTATTCAACATTTCCGTGTC
GCCCTTATTCCCTTTTTTGCGGCATTTTGCCTTCCTGTTTTTGCTCACCCAGAAACGCTGGTGAAAGTAA
AAGATGCTGAAGATCAGTTGGGTGCACGAGTGGGTTACATCGAACTGGATCTCAACAGCGGTAAGATCCT
TGAGAGTTTTCGCCCCGAAGAACGTTTTCCAATGATGAGCACTTTTAAAGTTCTGCTATGTGGCGCGGTA
TTATCCCGTATTGACGCCGGGCAAGAGCAACTCGGTCGCCGCATACACTATTCTCAGAATGACTTGGTTG
AGTACTCACCAGTCACAGAAAAGCATCTTACGGATGGCATGACAGTAAGAGAATTATGCAGTGCTGCCAT
AACCATGAGTGATAACACTGCGGCCAACTTACTTCTGACAACGATCGGAGGACCGAAGGAGCTAACCGCT
TTTTTGCACAACATGGGGGATCATGTAACTCGCCTTGATCGTTGGGAACCGGAGCTGAATGAAGCCATAC
CAAACGACGAGCGTGACACCACGATGCCTGTAGCAATGGCAACAACGTTGCGCAAACTATTAACTGGCGA
ACTACTTACTCTAGCTTCCCGGCAACAATTAATAGACTGGATGGAGGCGGATAAAGTTGCAGGACCACTT
CTGCGCTCGGCCCTTCCGGCTGGCTGGTTTATTGCTGATAAATCTGGAGCCGGTGAGCGTGGGTCTCGCG
GTATCATTGCAGCACTGGGGCCAGATGGTAAGCCCTCCCGTATCGTAGTTATCTACACGACGGGGAGTCA
GGCAACTATGGATGAACGAAATAGACAGATCGCTGAGATAGGTGCCTCACTGATTAAGCATTGGTAACTG
TCAGACCAAGTTTACTCATATATACTTTAGATTGATTTAAAACTTCATTTTTAATTTAAAAGGATCTAGG
TGAAGATCCTTTTTGATAATCTCATGACCAAAATCCCTTAACGTGAGTTTTCGTTCCACTGAGCGTCAGA
CCCCGTAGAAAAGATCAAAGGATCTTCTTGAGATCCTTTTTTTCTGCGCGTAATCTGCTGCTTGCAAACA
AAAAAACCACCGCTACCAGCGGTGGTTTGTTTGCCGGATCAAGAGCTACCAACTCTTTTTCCGAAGGTAA
CTGGCTTCAGCAGAGCGCAGATACCAAATACTGTTCTTCTAGTGTAGCCGTAGTTAGGCCACCACTTCAA
GAACTCTGTAGCACCGCCTACATACCTCGCTCTGCTAATCCTGTTACCAGTGGCTGCTGCCAGTGGCGAT
AAGTCGTGTCTTACCGGGTTGGACTCAAGACGATAGTTACCGGATAAGGCGCAGCGGTCGGGCTGAACGG
GGGGTTCGTGCACACAGCCCAGCTTGGAGCGAACGACCTACACCGAACTGAGATACCTACAGCGTGAGCT
ATGAGAAAGCGCCACGCTTCCCGAAGGGAGAAAGGCGGACAGGTATCCGGTAAGCGGCAGGGTCGGAACA
GGAGAGCGCACGAGGGAGCTTCCAGGGGGAAACGCCTGGTATCTTTATAGTCCTGTCGGGTTTCGCCACC
TCTGACTTGAGCGTCGATTTTTGTGATGCTCGTCAGGGGGGCGGAGCCTATGGAAAAACGCCAGCAACGC
GGCCTTTTTACGGTTCCTGGCCTTTTGCTGGCCTTTTGCTCACATGTTCTTTCCTGCGTTATCCCCTGAT
TCTGTGGATAACCGTATTACCGCCTTTGAGTGAGCTGATACCGCTCGCCGCAGCCGAACGACCGAGCGCA
GCGAGTCAGTGAGCGAGGAAGCGGAAGAGCGCCCAATACGCAAACCGCCTCTCCCCGCGCGTTGGCCGAT
TCATTAATGCAGCTGGCACGACAGGTTTCCCGACTGGAAAGCGGGCAGTGAGCGCAACGCAATTAATGTG
AGTTAGCTCACTCATTAGGCACCCCAGGC
